Addgene plasmid #98124: TTN/pBSSK+
Purpose: titin (NM_133378, nt 99776 to 100510) in pBSSK+
Depositing lab: Rita Shiang. Depositing organization: Virginia Commonwealth University.
Backbone
  Vector backbone: pBluescript SK (+)
  Backbone manufacturer: Stratagene
  Backbone size w/o insert (bp): 2958
  Total vector size (bp): 3704
  Vector type: Unspecified
Growth in bacteria
  Bacterial resistance: Ampicillin, 100 μg/mL
  Growth temperature: 37°C
  Growth strain: DH5alpha
  Copy number: High Copy
Gene/Insert
  Gene/Insert name: TTN
  Species: H. sapiens (human)
  Insert size (bp): 746
  GenBank ID: NM_133378
  Entrez Gene: TTN (a.k.a. CMD1G, CMH9, CMPD4, CMYO5, CMYP5, EOMFC, HMERF, LGMD2J, LGMDR10, MYLK5, SALMY, TMD)
  Cloning method: Unknown
  Sequencing primers: 5′ T7; 3′ T3
Terms and licenses: Academic/Nonprofit Terms; Industry Terms
How to cite: TTN/pBSSK+ was a gift from Rita Shiang (Addgene plasmid # 98124 ; http://n2t.net/addgene:98124 ; RRID:Addgene_98124)
