[The description below was written by a language model from this plasmid's Addgene catalogue record and pLannotate feature annotations shown in this document.]
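Description:
TTN/pBSSK+ is a small bacterial cloning plasmid that carries a fragment of the human titin (TTN) cDNA in the pBluescript SK(+) phagemid backbone. The insert is recorded as about 746 bp, corresponding to nucleotides 99776 to 100510 of the reference transcript NM_133378. This brings the construct to roughly 3.7 kb, consistent with the sequenced record. It is propagated in E. coli at high copy number from a ColE1/pUC-type origin and is selected with ampicillin through the β-lactamase (AmpR) gene and its native promoter. An f1 bacteriophage origin is also present, which allows single-stranded DNA to be rescued with helper phage.

The annotation tool did not label the titin segment itself. However, the pBluescript multiple cloning site is split into two fragments separated by an unannotated gap of about 750 bp, which matches the expected position and size of the insert. This region interrupts the lacZα coding sequence, which lies downstream of the lac promoter, lac operator and CAP binding site, the arrangement used in the parental vector for blue/white screening. The insert is flanked by convergent T7 and T3 phage promoters, so either strand can be transcribed in vitro, and these sites also serve as the sequencing primer positions. There is no eukaryotic promoter, tag or reporter, so the plasmid is not an expression construct for mammalian cells. The record states neither the cloning method nor the intended application. A short cDNA fragment between opposing phage promoters is commonly used as a template for sense or antisense riboprobes or as a sequence source for subcloning, but that use is an inference here.
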