Features (pLannotate 1.2.2; 13 found; start..end, strand, type, name):
    185..773     -  rep_origin     ori: high-copy-number ColE1/pMB1/pBR322/pUC origin of replication
    944..1804    -  CDS            AmpR: β-lactamase; bla; confers resistance to ampicillin, carbenicillin, and related antibiotics
   1805..1909    -  promoter       AmpR promoter: bla
   1962..2390    -  rep_origin     f1 ori (sequence partly withheld): f1 bacteriophage origin of replication; arrow indicates direction of (+) strand synthesis
   2395..2550    -  CDS            lacZα (fragment): LacZα fragment of β-galactosidase; lacZ fragment
   2558..2576    +  promoter       T7 promoter: promoter for bacteriophage T7 RNA polymerase
   2585..2629    -  misc_feature   MCS (fragment): pBluescript multiple cloning site
   3378..3440    -  misc_feature   MCS (fragment): pBluescript multiple cloning site
   3453..3471    -  promoter       T3 promoter: promoter for bacteriophage T3 RNA polymerase
   3516..3532    -  protein_bind   lac operator: The lac repressor binds to the lac operator to inhibit transcription in E. coli. This inhibition can be relieved by adding lactose or isopropyl-β-D-thiogalactopyranoside (IPTG). lac repressor encoded by lacI
   3540..3570    -  promoter       lac promoter: promoter for the E. coli lac operon
   3585..3606    -  protein_bind   CAP binding site: CAP binding activates transcription in the presence of cAMP. E. coli catabolite activator protein
   3619..2       -  CDS            lacI (fragment) (across the origin): lac repressor; lacI; The lac repressor binds to the lac operator to inhibit transcription in E. coli. This inhibition can be relieved by adding lactose or isopropyl-β-D-thiogalactopyranoside (IPTG).
>Addgene plasmid #98124 | TTN/pBSSK+ | addgene full sequence | sequence record 191011 | Addgene NGS Result
GCTCTTCCGCTTCCTCGCTCACTGACTCGCTGCGCTCGGTCGTTCGGCTGCGGCGAGCGGTATCAGCTCA
CTCAAAGGCGGTAATACGGTTATCCACAGAATCAGGGGATAACGCAGGAAAGAACATGTGAGCAAAAGGC
CAGCAAAAGGCCAGGAACCGTAAAAAGGCCGCGTTGCTGGCGTTTTTCCATAGGCTCCGCCCCCCTGACG
AGCATCACAAAAATCGACGCTCAAGTCAGAGGTGGCGAAACCCGACAGGACTATAAAGATACCAGGCGTT
TCCCCCTGGAAGCTCCCTCGTGCGCTCTCCTGTTCCGACCCTGCCGCTTACCGGATACCTGTCCGCCTTT
CTCCCTTCGGGAAGCGTGGCGCTTTCTCATAGCTCACGCTGTAGGTATCTCAGTTCGGTGTAGGTCGTTC
GCTCCAAGCTGGGCTGTGTGCACGAACCCCCCGTTCAGCCCGACCGCTGCGCCTTATCCGGTAACTATCG
TCTTGAGTCCAACCCGGTAAGACACGACTTATCGCCACTGGCAGCAGCCACTGGTAACAGGATTAGCAGA
GCGAGGTATGTAGGCGGTGCTACAGAGTTCTTGAAGTGGTGGCCTAACTACGGCTACACTAGAAGAACAG
TATTTGGTATCTGCGCTCTGCTGAAGCCAGTTACCTTCGGAAAAAGAGTTGGTAGCTCTTGATCCGGCAA
ACAAACCACCGCTGGTAGCGGTGGTTTTTTTGTTTGCAAGCAGCAGATTACGCGCAGAAAAAAAGGATCT
CAAGAAGATCCTTTGATCTTTTCTACGGGGTCTGACGCTCAGTGGAACGAAAACTCACGTTAAGGGATTT
TGGTCATGAGATTATCAAAAAGGATCTTCACCTAGATCCTTTTAAATTAAAAATGAAGTTTTAAATCAAT
CTAAAGTATATATGAGTAAACTTGGTCTGACAGTTACCAATGCTTAATCAGTGAGGCACCTATCTCAGCG
ATCTGTCTATTTCGTTCATCCATAGTTGCCTGACTCCCCGTCGTGTAGATAACTACGATACGGGAGGGCT
TACCATCTGGCCCCAGTGCTGCAATGATACCGCGAGACCCACGCTCACCGGCTCCAGATTTATCAGCAAT
AAACCAGCCAGCCGGAAGGGCCGAGCGCAGAAGTGGTCCTGCAACTTTATCCGCCTCCATCCAGTCTATT
AATTGTTGCCGGGAAGCTAGAGTAAGTAGTTCGCCAGTTAATAGTTTGCGCAACGTTGTTGCCATTGCTA
CAGGCATCGTGGTGTCACGCTCGTCGTTTGGTATGGCTTCATTCAGCTCCGGTTCCCAACGATCAAGGCG
AGTTACATGATCCCCCATGTTGTGCAAAAAAGCGGTTAGCTCCTTCGGTCCTCCGATCGTTGTCAGAAGT
AAGTTGGCCGCAGTGTTATCACTCATGGTTATGGCAGCACTGCATAATTCTCTTACTGTCATGCCATCCG
TAAGATGCTTTTCTGTGACTGGTGAGTACTCAACCAAGTCATTCTGAGAATAGTGTATGCGGCGACCGAG
TTGCTCTTGCCCGGCGTCAATACGGGATAATACCGCGCCACATAGCAGAACTTTAAAAGTGCTCATCATT
GGAAAACGTTCTTCGGGGCGAAAACTCTCAAGGATCTTACCGCTGTTGAGATCCAGTTCGATGTAACCCA
CTCGTGCACCCAACTGATCTTCAGCATCTTTTACTTTCACCAGCGTTTCTGGGTGAGCAAAAACAGGAAG
GCAAAATGCCGCAAAAAAGGGAATAAGGGCGACACGGAAATGTTGAATACTCATACTCTTCCTTTTTCAA
TATTATTGAAGCATTTATCAGGGTTATTGTCTCATGAGCGGATACATATTTGAATGTATTTAGAAAAATA
AACAAATAGGGGTTCCGCGCACATTTCCCCGAAAAGTGCCACCTAAATTGTAAGCGTTAATATTTTGTTA
AAATTCGCGTTAAATTTTTGTTAAATCAGCTCATTTTTTAACCAATAGGCCGAAATCGGCAAAATCCCTT
ATAAATCAAAAGAATAGACCGAGATAGGGT
[37 nt withheld, positions 2061-2097]
AAAGAACGTGGACTCCAACGTCAAAGG
[49 nt withheld, positions 2125-2173]
T
[91 nt withheld, positions 2175-2265]
G
[124 nt withheld, positions 2267-2390]
CCCATTCGCCATTCAGGCTGCGCAACTGTTGGGAAGGGCGATCGGTGCGGGCCTCTTCGCTATTACGCCA
GCTGGCGAAAGGGGGATGTGCTGCAAGGCGATTAAGTTGGGTAACGCCAGGGTTTTCCCAGTCACGACGT
TGTAAAACGACGGCCAGTGAGCGCGCGTAATACGACTCACTATAGGGCGAATTGGGTACCGGGCCCCCCC
TCGAGGTCGACGGTATCGATAAGCTTGATTCCATGGGCTCCAGAAATGTATACTCCCTTGAAATCCGAAA
TGCATCAGTCAGCGACAGTGGAAAGTACACAATTAAGGCCAAAAATTTCCGTGGCCAGTGTTCAGCTACA
GCTTCCTTAATGGTCCTTCCTCTAGTTGAAGAACCTTCCAGAGAGGTAGTATTGAGAACAAGTGGTGACA
CAAGCTTGCAAGGAAGCTTCTCGTCTCAGTCAGTCCAAATGTCTGCCTCCAAGCAGGAGGCCTCCTTCAG
CAGTTTCAGCAGCAGCAGTGCTAGCAGCATGACTGAGATGAAATTTGCAAGCATGTCTGCCCAAAGCATG
TCCTCCATGCAAGAGTCCTTTGTAGAAATGAGTTCCAGCAGCTTTATGGGAATATCTAATATGACACAAC
TGGAAAGCTCAACTAGTAAAATGCTTAAAGCAGGCATAAGAGGAATTCCGCCTAAAATTGAAGCTCTTCC
ATCTGATATCAGCATTGATGAAGGCAAAGTTCTAACAGTAGCCTGTGCTTTCACGGGTGAGCCTACCCCA
GAAGTAACATGGTCCTGTGGTGGAAGAAAAATCCACAGTCAAGAACAGGGGAGGTTCCACATTGAAAACA
CAGATGACCTGACAACCCTGATCATCATGGACGTACAGAAACAAGATGGTGGACTTTATACCCTGAGTTT
AGGGAATGAATTTGGATCTGACTCTGCCACTGTGAATATACATATTCGATCCATTTAAGAGGGCCTGTGC
GAATTCAATCGAATTCCTGCAGCCCGGGGGATCCACTAGTTCTAGAGCGGCCGCCACCGCGGTGGAGCTC
CAGCTTTTGTTCCCTTTAGTGAGGGTTAATTGCGCGCTTGGCGTAATCATGGTCATAGCTGTTTCCTGTG
TGAAATTGTTATCCGCTCACAATTCCACACAACATACGAGCCGGAAGCATAAAGTGTAAAGCCTGGGGTG
CCTAATGAGTGAGCTAACTCACATTAATTGCGTTGCGCTCACTGCCCGCTTTCCAGTCGGGAAACCTGTC
GTGCCAGCTGCATTAATGAATCGGCCAACGCGCGGGGAGAGGCGGTTTGCGTATTGGGC
