>Addgene plasmid #98124 | TTN/pBSSK+ | depositor partial sequence | sequence record 179822 | sequencing result using T7 primer
CGAGGTCGACGGTATCGATAAGCTTGATTCCATGGGCTCCAGAAATGTATACTCCCTTGAAATCCGAAAT
GCATCAGTCAGCGACAGTGGAAAGTACACAATTAAGGCCAAAAATTTCCGTGGCCAGTGTTCAGCTACAG
CTTCCTTAATGGTCCTTCCTCTAGTTGAAGAACCTTCCAGAGAGGTAGTATTGAGAACAAGTGGTGACAC
AAGCTTGCAAGGAAGCTTCTCGTCTCAGTCAGTCCAAATGTCTGCCTCCAAGCAGGAGGCCTCCTTCAGC
AGTTTCAGCAGCAGCAGTGCTAGCAGCATGACTGAGATGAAATTTGCAAGCATGTCTGCCCAAAGCATGT
CCTCCATGCAAGAGTCCTTTGTAGAAATGAGTTCCAGCAGCTTTATGGGAATATCTAATATGACACAACT
GGAAAGCTCAACTAGTAAAATGCTTAAAGCAGGCATAAGAGGAATTCCGCCTAAAATTGAAGCTCTTCCA
TCTGATATCAGCATTGATGAAGGCAAAGTTCTAACAGTAGCCTGTGCTTTCACGGGTGAGCCTACCCCAG
AAGTAACATGGTCCTGTGGTGGAAGAAAAATCCACAGTCAAGAACAGGGGAGGTTCCACATTGAAAACAC
AGATGACCTGACAACCCTGATCATCATGGACGTACAGAAACAAGATGGTGGACTTTATACCCTGAGTTTA
GGGAATGAATTTGGATCTGACTCTGCCACTGTGAATATACATATTCGATCCATTTAAGAGGGCCTGTGCG
AATTCAATCGAATTCCTGCAGCCCGGGGGATCCACTAGTTCTAGAGCGGCCGCCACCGCGGTGGAGCTCC
AGCTTTTGTTCCCTTTAGTGAGGGTTAATTGCGCGCTTGGCGTAATCATGGTCATAGCTGTTTCCTGTGT
GAAATTGTTATCCGCTCACAATTCCACACAACATACGAGCCGGAAGCATAAAGTGTAAAGCCTGGGGTGC
CTAATGAGTGAGCTAACTCACATTAATTGCGTTGCGCTCACTGC
